Addgene plasmid #35351: pBbB4k-GFP
Depositing lab: Jay Keasling. Depositing organization: University of California, Berkeley. Publication: BglBrick vectors and datasheets: A synthetic biology platform for gene expression. Lee TS, Krupa RA, Zhang F, Hajimorad M, Holtz WJ, Prasad N, Lee SK, Keasling JD. J Biol Eng. 2011 Sep 20;5:12. 10.1186/1754-1611-5-12 PubMed 21933410.
Backbone
  Vector backbone: pBb
  Backbone size w/o insert (bp): 4374
  Vector type: Bacterial Expression, Synthetic Biology
Growth in bacteria
  Bacterial resistance: Kanamycin, 50 μg/mL
  Growth temperature: 37°C
  Growth strain: DH5alpha
  Copy number: Low Copy
Gene/Insert
  Gene/Insert name: GFP (alt name: JBEI Part ID: JPUB_000117)
  Species: Synthetic
  Insert size (bp): 717
  Promoter: ProE
  Cloning method: Restriction Enzyme
  Sequencing primers: 5′ GFP-R; 3′ GFP-F
Terms and licenses: Academic/Nonprofit Terms; Industry Terms: Not Available to Industry
Depositor comments: JBEI Part ID: JPUB_000117; Origin: BBR1
How to cite: pBbB4k-GFP was a gift from Jay Keasling (Addgene plasmid # 35351 ; http://n2t.net/addgene:35351 ; RRID:Addgene_35351)
