[The description below was written by a language model from this plasmid's Addgene catalogue record and pLannotate feature annotations shown in this document.]
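Description:
pBbB4k-GFP is a bacterial expression plasmid from the BglBrick (pBb) vector series, a modular synthetic-biology platform in which origin, promoter/regulator and resistance modules are combined in a standard layout. The full sequence is 5,091 bp, consistent with a 4,374 bp backbone plus a 717 bp GFP insert. Replication depends on the broad-host-range pBBR1 system: the feature table shows a pBBR1 oriV fragment adjacent to the pBBR1 Rep coding sequence that this origin requires. The record lists the plasmid as low copy. Selection is by kanamycin, conferred by the neo/nptII aminoglycoside phosphotransferase gene. The short Tn5 transposase fragment annotated beside it is probably residual sequence from the Tn5 source of that marker rather than a functional element. A lambda t0 terminator lies between the resistance gene and the origin, insulating the two modules.

The expression module consists of the E. coli prpR gene on the reverse strand, diverging from a forward-oriented GFP coding sequence. The catalogue names the promoter as ProE; it is not annotated in the feature table, but presumably lies in the gap between prpR and GFP. PrpR is the transcriptional regulator of the propionate catabolism operon, so this arrangement points to a propionate-responsive expression system with its regulator carried on the same plasmid. The reporter is an Aequorea victoria-derived GFP, listed as a synthetic insert. It is followed by tandem rrnB T1 and T7Te terminators that stop read-through into the replication region. The construct serves as a reporter version of this vector, suited to characterising the output of the promoter and origin combination. GFP can also be replaced with a gene of interest by restriction cloning.
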