Features (pLannotate 1.2.2; 9 found; start..end, strand, type, name):
     10..1593    -  CDS            prpR: PRPR_ECOLI - Also known as yahP. Experimental evidence at protein level: Swiss-Prot protein existence level 1. Involved in the transcriptional regulation of the propionate catabolism operon. From Escherichia coli (strain K12).
   1857..2570    +  CDS            &alpha;GFP: &alpha;GFP is a basic (constitutively fluorescent) long stokes shift fluorescent protein published in 1996, derived from Aequorea victoria.
   2606..2677    +  terminator     rrnB T1 terminator: transcription terminator T1 from the E. coli rrnB gene
   2693..2720    +  terminator     T7Te terminator: phage T7 early transcription terminator
   2787..3449    -  CDS            pBBR1 Rep: replication protein for the broad-host-range plasmid pBBR1 from Bordetella bronchiseptica
   3450..4023    -  rep_origin     pBBR1 oriV (fragment): replication origin of the broad-host-range plasmid pBBR1 from Bordetella bronchiseptica; requires the pBBR1 Rep protein for replication
   4036..4130    -  terminator     lambda t0 terminator: transcription terminator from phage lambda
   4164..4955    -  CDS            neo: KKA2_KLEPN - Also known as kan, nptII. Experimental evidence at protein level: Swiss-Prot protein existence level 1. Resistance to kanamycin, neomycin, paromomycin, ribostamycin, butirosin and gentamicin B. From Klebsiella pneumoniae.
   4987..5091    -  CDS            tnpA (fragment): TN5P_ECOLX - Also known as tnp. Experimental evidence at protein level: Swiss-Prot protein existence level 1. Mediates transposition of transposon Tn5 by a 'cut and paste' mechanism. First, the monomeric transposase binds the 19 bp inverted DNA repeats flanking the transposon. Then, dimerization of the DNA- bound transposase creates a synaptic DNA complex. After nicking of the first DNA strand, excision of the transposon proceeds through a series of intermediates. The transposase then mediates the insertion of the transposon at a new site by strand transfer. The activity of the wild- type tran
>Addgene plasmid #35351 | pBbB4k-GFP | depositor full sequence | sequence record 43018 | pBbB4k-GFP sequence 5091 bps
GACGTCTCAGCTTTTCAGCCGCCGCCAGAACGTCGTCCGGCTGATGCCTAAATAATTCGCCGCTGCTGTT
TTATCGCCATTAAATTTCTCCAGTGCCTGTTGTGGTGTCAGTAAGCGTGGAGCGGGAGTTTTCGCCGACT
CGCGCGCCAGTTCCGGCAGTAGCAGCTGCAAAAATTGCGGCGTTAAATCCGGCGTCGGTTCCACACTTAA
AAATAGCGCCAGTCGCTCCATCATATTGCGCAGTTCACGAATATTGCCCGGCCAGTCGTAGTGCACCAGC
ACGGTTTCGCTTGCCTGTAATCCCTGGCGTAATGCGGCAGAAAACGGGGTGGAGAGCGCCGCCAGAGACA
CTTTCAAAAAGCTTTCCGCCAGTGGCAGAATATCCGCCACCCGCTCGCGCAGTGGTGGCAATTGCAGACG
CAAAATACTCAGCCGATAAAACAGGTCACGGCGAAACTGCCCTTGCCGCATATCTTCTTCCAGATTGCAG
TGAGTGGCGCTAATGACCCGCACATCCACCGGAACAGGCTGATGCCCGCCGACGCGGGTGACCTCTTTTT
CTTCCAGCACCCGCAGCAGCCGGGTCTGCAACGGCAGCGGCATTTCGCCAATCTCATCGAGAAACAGCGT
ACCTCCGTGGGCGATTTCAAACAGCCCGGCGCGACCGCCGCGTCGCGAGCCGGTAAACGCCCCTTCCTCA
TAGCCAAACAGTTCTGCTTCCAGCAGCGATTCGGCAATCGCCCCGCAGTTGACTGCAACAAACGGATGCG
ACTTTTTGCCCTGTCGCGCATCGTGGCGGGCAAAATATTCCCGATGAATCGCCTGGGCCGCCAGCTCTTT
GCCCGTCCCCGTTTCCCCCTCAATCAACACCGCTGCACTGGAGCGGGCATACAGCAAAATAGTCTGCCGT
ACTTGTTCCATCTGTGGTGATTGACCGAGCATATCGCCCAGCACGTAACGAGTTCTCAGGGCGTTGCGGG
TGGCATCGTGAGTGTTATGGCGTAACGACATGCGCGTCATATCCAGCGCATCGCTGAACGCCTGGCGCAC
GGTGGCGGCGGAATAGATAAAAATTCCGGTCATTCCGGCTTCTTCTGCCAGATCGGTAATCAGCCCCGCG
CCGACCACCGCTTCGGTGCCGTTAGCTTTTAGCTCGTTAATCTGCCCGCGTGCGTCTTCTTCGGTAATGT
AGCTACGTTGATCGAGGCGCAAATTAAAGGTTTTTTGAAACGCCACCAGTGCCGGAATAGTTTCCTGATA
AGTGACAACGCCGATAGAAGAGGTGAGTTTTCCGGCTTTTGCCAGTGCCTGTAACACATCGTAGCCGCTC
GGTTTAATCAAAATAACTGGCACTGACAGGCGGCTTTTCAGGTACGCGCCGTTAGATCCAGCGGCGATGA
TGGCGTCACAGCGTTCGTTTGCCAGTTTCTTGTGGATGTAGGTCACCGCTTTTTCAAAGCCAAGCTGGAT
AGGGGTAATGTTCGCCAGGTGATCAAACTCAAGGCTGATATCGCGAAACAGCTCGAACAGGCGCGTTACA
GATACCGTCCAGATAACCGGTTTGTCGTCATTAAGCCGTGGTGGATGTGCCATAGCGCACCGCAAAGTTA
AGAAACCGAATATTGGGTTTAGTCTTGTTTCATAATTGTTGCAATGAAACGCGGTGAAACATTGCCTGAA
ACGTTAACTGAAACGCATATTTGCGGATTAGTTCATGACTTTATCTCTAACAAATTGAAATTAAACATTT
AATTTTATTAAGGCAATTGTGGCACACCCCTTGCTTTGTCTTTATCAACGCAAATAACAAGTTGATAACA
AGAATTCAAAAGATCTTTTAAGAAGGAGATATACATATGAGTAAAGGAGAAGAACTTTTCACTGGAGTTG
TCCCAATTCTTGTTGAATTAGATGGTGATGTTAATGGGCACAAATTTTCTGTCAGTGGAGAGGGTGAAGG
TGATGCAACATACGGAAAACTTACCCTTAAATTTATTTGCACTACTGGAAAACTACCTGTTCCGTGGCCA
ACACTTGTCACTACTTTCTCTTATGGTGTTCAATGCTTTTCCCGTTATCCGGATCACATGAAACGGCATG
ACTTTTTCAAGAGTGCCATGCCCGAAGGTTATGTACAGGAACGCACTATATCTTTCAAAGATGACGGGAA
CTACAAGACGCGTGCTGAAGTCAAGTTTGAAGGTGATACCCTTGTTAATCGTATCGAGTTAAAAGGTATT
GATTTTAAAGAAGATGGAAACATTCTCGGACACAAACTGGAGTACAACTATAACTCACACAATGTATACA
TCACGGCAGACAAACAAAAGAATGGAATCAAAGCTAACTTCAAAATTCGCCACAACATTGAAGATGGCTC
CGTTCAACTAGCAGACCATTATCAACAAAATACTCCAATTGGCGATGGCCCTGTCCTTTTACCAGACAAC
CATTACCTGTCCACACAATCTGCCCTTTCGAAAGATCCCAACGAAAAGCGTGACCACATGGTCCTTCTTG
AGTTTGTAACTGCTGCTGGGATTACACATGGCATGGATGAGCTCTACAAATAAGGATCCAAACTCGAGTA
AGGATCTCCAGGCATCAAATAAAACGAAAGGCTCAGTCGAAAGACTGGGCCTTTCGTTTTATCTGTTGTT
TGTCGGTGAACGCTCTCTACTAGAGTCACACTGGCTCACCTTCGGGTGGGCCTTTCTGCGTTTATACCTA
GGCTACAGCCGATAGTCTGGAACAGCGCACTTACGGGTTGCTGCGCAACCCAAGTGCTACCGGCGCGGCA
GCGTGACCCGTGTCGGCGGCTCCAACGGCTCGCCATCGTCCAGAAAACACGGCTCATCGGGCATCGGCAG
GCGCTGCTGCCCGCGCCGTTCCCATTCCTCCGTTTCGGTCAAGGCTGGCAGGTCTGGTTCCATGCCCGGA
ATGCCGGGCTGGCTGGGCGGCTCCTCGCCGGGGCCGGTCGGTAGTTGCTGCTCGCCCGGATACAGGGTCG
GGATGCGGCGCAGGTCGCCATGCCCCAACAGCGATTCGTCCTGGTCGTCGTGATCAACCACCACGGCGGC
ACTGAACACCGACAGGCGCAACTGGTCGCGGGGCTGGCCCCACGCCACGCGGTCATTGACCACGTAGGCC
AACACGGTGCCGGGGCCGTTGAGCTTCACGACGGAGATCCAGCGCTCGGCCACCAAGTCCTTGACTGCGT
ATTGGACCGTCCGCAAAGAACGTCCGATGAGCTTGGAAAGTGTCTTCTGGCTGACCACCACGGCGTTCTG
GTGGCCCATCTGCGCCACGAGGTGATGCAGCAGCATTGCCGCCGTGGGTTTCCTCGCAATAAGCCCGGCC
CACGCCTCATGCGCTTTGCGTTCCGTTTGCACCCAGTGACCGGGCTTGTTCTTGGCTTGAATGCCGATTT
CTCTGGACTGCGTGGCCATGCTTATCTCCATGCGGTAGGGGTGCCGCACGGTTGCGGCACCATGCGCAAT
CAGCTGCAACTTTTCGGCAGCGCGACAACAATTATGCGTTGCGTAAAAGTGGCAGTCAATTACAGATTTT
CTTTAACCTACGCAATGAGCTATTGCGGGGGGTGCCGCAATGAGCTGTTGCGTACCCCCCTTTTTTAAGT
TGTTGATTTTTAAGTCTTTCGCATTTCGCCCTATATCTAGTTCTTTGGTGCCCAAAGAAGGGCACCCCTG
CGGGGTTCCCCCACGCCTTCGGCGCGGCTCCCCCTCCGGCAAAAAGTGGCCCCTCCGGGGCTTGTTGATC
GACTGCGCGGCCTTCGGCCTTGCCCAAGGTGGCGCTGCCCCCTTGGAACCCCCGCACTCGCCGCCGTGAG
GCTCGGGGGGCAGGCGGGCGGGCTTCGCCCTTCGACTGCCCCCACTCGCATAGGCTTGGGTCGTTCCAGG
CGCGTCAAGGCCAAGCCGCTGCGCGGTCGCTGCGCGAGCCTTGACCCGCCTTCCACTTGGTGTCCAACCG
GCAAGCGAAGCGCGCAGGCCGCAGGCCGGAGGCACTAGTGCTTGGATTCTCACCAATAAAAAACGCCCGG
CGGCAACCGAGCGTTCTGAACAAATCCAGATGGAGTTCTGAGGTCATTACTGGATCTATCAACAGGAGTC
CAAGCGAGCTCTCGAACCCCAGAGTCCCGCTCAGAAGAACTCGTCAAGAAGGCGATAGAAGGCGATGCGC
TGCGAATCGGGAGCGGCGATACCGTAAAGCACGAGGAAGCGGTCAGCCCATTCGCCGCCAAGCTCTTCAG
CAATATCACGGGTAGCCAACGCTATGTCCTGATAGCGGTCCGCCACACCCAGCCGGCCACAGTCGATGAA
TCCAGAAAAGCGGCCATTTTCCACCATGATATTCGGCAAGCAGGCATCGCCATGGGTCACGACGAGATCC
TCGCCGTCGGGCATGCGCGCCTTGAGCCTGGCGAACAGTTCGGCTGGCGCGAGCCCCTGATGCTCTTCGT
CCAGATCATCCTGATCGACAAGACCGGCTTCCATCCGAGTACGTGCTCGCTCGATGCGATGTTTCGCTTG
GTGGTCGAATGGGCAGGTAGCCGGATCAAGCGTATGCAGCCGCCGCATTGCATCAGCCATGATGGATACT
TTCTCGGCAGGAGCAAGGTGAGATGACAGGAGATCCTGCCCCGGCACTTCGCCCAATAGCAGCCAGTCCC
TTCCCGCTTCAGTGACAACGTCGAGCACAGCTGCGCAAGGAACGCCCGTCGTGGCCAGCCACGATAGCCG
CGCTGCCTCGTCCTGCAGTTCATTCAGGGCACCGGACAGGTCGGTCTTGACAAAAAGAACCGGGCGCCCC
TGCGCTGACAGCCGGAACACGGCGGCATCAGAGCAGCCGATTGTCTGTTGTGCCCAGTCATAGCCGAATA
GCCTCTCCACCCAAGCGGCCGGAGAACCTGCGTGCAATCCATCTTGTTCAATCATGCGAAACGATCCTCA
TCCTGTCTCTTGATCAGATCATGATCCCCTGCGCCATCAGATCCTTGGCGGCAAGAAAGCCATCCAGTTT
ACTTTGCAGGGCTTCCCAACCTTACCAGAGGGCGCCCCAGCTGGCAATTCC
