>Addgene plasmid #35351 | pBbB4k-GFP | addgene partial sequence | sequence record 43703 | GFP-F 5'-GGTCCTTCTTGAGTTTGTAAC-3'
CTACAAATAAGGATCCAAACTCGAGTAAGGATCTCCAGGCATCAAATAAAACGAAAGGCTCAGTCGAAAG
ACTGGGCCTTTCGTTTTATCTGTTGTTTGTCGGTGAACGCTCTCTACTAGAGTCACACTGGCTCACCTTC
GGGTGGGCCTTTCTGCGTTTATACCTAGGCTACAGCCGATAGTCTGGAACAGCGCACTTACGGGTTGCTG
CGCAACCCAAGTGCTACCGGCGCGGCAGCGTGACCCGTGTCGGCGGCTCCAACGGCTCGCCATCGTCCAG
AAAACACGGCTCATCGGGCATCGGCAGGCGCTGCTGCCCGCGCCGTTCCCATTCCTCCGTTTCGGTCAAG
GCTGGCAGGTCTGGTTCCATGCCCGGAATGCCGGGCTGGCTGGGCGGCTCCTCGCCGGGGCCGGTCGGTA
GTTGCTGCTCGCCCGGATACAGGGTCGGGATGCGGCGCAGGTCGCCATGCCCCAACAGCGATTCGTCCTG
GTCGTCGTGATCAACCACCACGGCGGCACTGAACACCGACAGGCGCAACTGGTCGCGGGGCTGGCCCCAC
GCCACGCGGTCATTGACCACGTAGGCCAACACGGTGCCGGGGCCGTTGAGCTTCACGACGGAGATCCAGC
GCTCGGCCACCAAGTCCTTGACTGCGTATTGGACCGTCCGCAAAGAACGTCCGATGAGCTTGGAAAGTGT
CTTCTGGCTGACCACCACGGCGTTCTGGTGGCCCATCTGCGCCACGAGGTGATGCAGCAGCATTGCCGCC
GTGGGTTTCCTCGCAATAAGCCCGGCCCACGCCTCATGCGCTTTGCGTTCCGTTTGCACCCAGTGACCGG
GCTTGTTCTTGGCTTGAATGCCGATTTCTCTGGACTGCGTGGCCATGCTTA
