>Addgene plasmid #35351 | pBbB4k-GFP | addgene partial sequence | sequence record 43704 | GFP-R 5'-CCATCTAATTCAACAAGAATTGGGACAAC-3'
TGTATATCTCCTTCTTAAAAGATCTTTTGAATTCTTGTTATCAACTTGTTATTTGCGTTGATAAAGACAA
AGCAAGGGGTGTGCCACAATTGCCTTAATAAAATTAAATGTTTAATTTCAATTTGTTAGAGATAAAGTCA
TGAACTAATCCGCAAATATGCGTTTCAGTTAACGTTTCAGGCAATGTTTCACCGCGTTTCATTGCAACAA
TTATGAAACAAGACTAAACCCAATATTCGGTTTCTTAACTTTGCGGTGCGCTATGGCACATCCACCACGG
CTTAATGACGACAAACCGGTTATCTGGACGGTATCTGTAACGCGCCTGTTCGAGCTGTTTCGCGATATCA
GCCTTGAGTTTGATCACCTGGCGAACATTACCCCTATCCAGCTTGGCTTTGAAAAAGCGGTGACCTACAT
CCACAAGAAACTGGCAAACGAACGCTGTGACGCCATCATCGCCGCTGGATCTAACGGCGCGTACCTGAAA
AGCCGCCTGTCAGTGCCAGTTATTTTGATTAAACCGAGCGGCTACGATGTGTTACAGGCACTGGCAAAAG
CCGGAAAACTCACCTCTTCTATCGGCGTTGTCACTTATCAGGAAACTATTCCGGCACTGGTGGCGTTTCA
AAAAACCTTTAATTTGCGCCTCGATCAACGTAGCTACATTACCGAAGAAGACGCACGCGGGCAGATTAAC
GAGCTAAAAGCTAACGGCACCGAAGCGGTGGTCGGCGCGGGGCTGATTACCGATCTGGCAGAAGAAGCCG
GAATGACCGGAATTTTTATCTATTCCGCCGCCACCGT
